LOCUS       Exported 6103 bp ds-DNA circular SYN 12-MAY-2021
DEFINITION  Expresses NanoLuc-beta-2AR-AsLOV2(V416L) in mammalian cells.
ACCESSION   .
VERSION     .
KEYWORDS    pAAV-gLuc sp-NanoLuc-HA-beta-2AR-NNES-AsLOV2(V416L)
SOURCE      synthetic DNA construct
  ORGANISM  synthetic DNA construct
REFERENCE   1 (bases 1 to 6103)
  TITLE     Luciferase-LOV BRET enables versatile and specific transcriptional
            readout of cellular protein-protein interactions
  JOURNAL   Unpublished
REFERENCE   2 (bases 1 to 6103)
  AUTHORS   .
  TITLE     Direct Submission
  JOURNAL   Exported May 12, 2021 from SnapGene Server 1.1.58
            http://www.snapgene.com
FEATURES             Location/Qualifiers
     source          1..6103
                     /organism="synthetic DNA construct"
                     /mol_type="other DNA"
     repeat_region   6..135
                     /label=AAV2 ITR (alternate)
                     /note="Functional equivalent of wild-type AAV2 ITR"
     enhancer        206..509
                     /label=CMV enhancer
                     /note="human cytomegalovirus immediate early enhancer"
     promoter        510..713
                     /label=CMV promoter
                     /note="human cytomegalovirus (CMV) immediate early
                     promoter"
     primer_bind     664..684
                     /label=CMV-F
                     /note="Human CMV immediate early promoter, forward primer"
     primer_bind     758..777
                     /label=T7
                     /note="T7 promoter, forward primer"
     promoter        758..776
                     /label=T7 promoter
                     /note="promoter for bacteriophage T7 RNA polymerase"
     regulatory      789..798
                     /regulatory_class="other"
                     /note="vertebrate consensus sequence for strong initiation
                     of translation (Kozak, 1987)"
     CDS             846..1355
                     /codon_start=1
                     /product="NanoLuc(R) luciferase"
                     /label=Nluc
                     /note="human codon-optimized"
                     /translation="VFTLEDFVGDWRQTAGYNLDQVLEQGGVSSLFQNLGVSVTPIQRI
                     VLSGENGLKIDIHVIIPYEGLSGDQMGQIEKIFKVVYPVDDHHFKVILHYGTLVIDGVT
                     PNMIDYFGRPYEGIAVFDGKKITVTGTLWNGNKIIDERLINPDGSLLFRVTINGVTGWR
                     LCERILA"
     CDS             1356..1382
                     /codon_start=1
                     /product="HA (human influenza hemagglutinin) epitope tag"
                     /label=HA
                     /translation="YPYDVPDYA"
     primer_bind     complement(3129..3146)
                     /label=BGH-rev
                     /note="Bovine growth hormone terminator, reverse primer.
                     Also called BGH reverse"
     polyA_signal    3135..3342
                     /label=bGH poly(A) signal
                     /note="bovine growth hormone polyadenylation signal"
     repeat_region   3371..3511
                     /label=AAV2 ITR
                     /note="inverted terminal repeat of adeno-associated virus
                     serotype 2"
     repeat_region   3371..3500
                     /label=AAV2 ITR
     rep_origin      3586..4041
                     /direction=RIGHT
                     /label=f1 ori
                     /note="f1 bacteriophage origin of replication; arrow
                     indicates direction of (+) strand synthesis"
     primer_bind     complement(3673..3692)
                     /label=F1ori-R
                     /note="F1 origin, reverse primer"
     primer_bind     3883..3904
                     /label=F1ori-F
                     /note="F1 origin, forward primer"
     primer_bind     complement(4058..4077)
                     /label=pRS-marker
                     /note="pRS vectors, use to sequence yeast selectable
                     marker"
     primer_bind     4177..4199
                     /label=pGEX 3'
                     /note="pGEX vectors, reverse primer"
     primer_bind     complement(4237..4255)
                     /label=pBRforEco
                     /note="pBR322 vectors, upsteam of EcoRI site, forward
                     primer"
     promoter        4323..4427
                     /gene="bla"
                     /label=AmpR promoter
     CDS             4428..5288
                     /codon_start=1
                     /gene="bla"
                     /product="beta-lactamase"
                     /label=AmpR
                     /note="confers resistance to ampicillin, carbenicillin, and
                     related antibiotics"
                     /translation="MSIQHFRVALIPFFAAFCLPVFAHPETLVKVKDAEDQLGARVGYI
                     ELDLNSGKILESFRPEERFPMMSTFKVLLCGAVLSRIDAGQEQLGRRIHYSQNDLVEYS
                     PVTEKHLTDGMTVRELCSAAITMSDNTAANLLLTTIGGPKELTAFLHNMGDHVTRLDRW
                     EPELNEAIPNDERDTTMPVAMATTLRKLLTGELLTLASRQQLIDWMEADKVAGPLLRSA
                     LPAGWFIADKSGAGERGSRGIIAALGPDGKPSRIVVIYTTGSQATMDERNRQIAEIGAS
                     LIKHW"
     primer_bind     complement(4646..4665)
                     /label=Amp-R
                     /note="Ampicillin resistance gene, reverse primer"
     rep_origin      5459..6047
                     /direction=RIGHT
                     /label=ori
                     /note="high-copy-number ColE1/pMB1/pBR322/pUC origin of
                     replication"
     primer_bind     5948..5967
                     /label=pBR322ori-F
                     /note="pBR322 origin, forward primer"
ORIGIN
        1 catgtcctgc aggcagctgc gcgctcgctc gctcactgag gccgcccggg cgtcgggcga
       61 cctttggtcg cccggcctca gtgagcgagc gagcgcgcag agagggagtg gccaactcca
      121 tcactagggg ttcctgcggc cgcacgcgtt gtacatagta atcaattacg gggtcattag
      181 ttcatagccc atatatggag ttccgcgtta cataacttac ggtaaatggc ccgcctggct
      241 gaccgcccaa cgacccccgc ccattgacgt caataatgac gtatgttccc atagtaacgc
      301 caatagggac tttccattga cgtcaatggg tggagtattt acggtaaact gcccacttgg
      361 cagtacatca agtgtatcat atgccaagta cgccccctat tgacgtcaat gacggtaaat
      421 ggcccgcctg gcattatgcc cagtacatga ccttatggga ctttcctact tggcagtaca
      481 tctacgtatt agtcatcgct attaccatgg tgatgcggtt ttggcagtac atcaatgggc
      541 gtggatagcg gtttgactca cggggatttc caagtctcca ccccattgac gtcaatggga
      601 gtttgttttg gcaccaaaat caacgggact ttccaaaatg tcgtaacaac tccgccccat
      661 tgacgcaaat gggcggtagg cgtgtacggt gggaggtcta tataagcaga gctctctggc
      721 taactagaga acccactgct tactggctta tcgaaattaa tacgactcac tatagggaga
      781 cccagcttgc caccatggga gtcaaagttc tgtttgccct gatctgcatc gctgtggccg
      841 aggccgtctt cacactcgaa gatttcgttg gggactggcg acagacagcc ggctacaacc
      901 tggaccaagt ccttgaacag ggaggtgtgt ccagtttgtt tcagaatctc ggggtgtccg
      961 taactccgat ccaaaggatt gtcctgagcg gtgaaaatgg gctgaagatc gacatccatg
     1021 tcatcatccc gtatgaaggt ctgagcggcg accaaatggg ccagatcgaa aaaattttta
     1081 aggtggtgta ccctgtggat gatcatcact ttaaggtgat cctgcactat ggcacactgg
     1141 taatcgacgg ggttacgccg aacatgatcg actatttcgg acggccgtat gaaggcatcg
     1201 ccgtgttcga cggcaaaaag atcactgtaa cagggaccct gtggaacggc aacaaaatta
     1261 tcgacgagcg cctgatcaac cccgacggct ccctgctgtt ccgagtaacc atcaacggag
     1321 tgaccggctg gcggctgtgc gaacgcattc tggcgtatcc gtacgacgta ccagactacg
     1381 cagggcaacc cgggaacggc agcgccttct tgctggcacc caatagaagc catgcgccgg
     1441 accacgacgt cacgcagcag agggacgagg tgtgggtggt gggcatgggc atcgtcatgt
     1501 ctctcatcgt cctggccatc gtgtttggca atgtgctggt catcacagcc attgccaagt
     1561 tcgagcgtct gcagacggtc accaactact tcatcacttc actggcctgt gctgatctgg
     1621 tcatgggcct ggcagtggtg ccctttgggg ccgcccatat tcttatgaaa atgtggactt
     1681 ttggcaactt ctggtgcgag ttttggactt ccattgatgt gctgtgcgtc acggccagca
     1741 ttgagaccct gtgcgtgatc gcagtggatc gctactttgc cattacttca cctttcaagt
     1801 accagagcct gctgaccaag aataaggccc gggtgatcat tctgatggtg tggattgtgt
     1861 caggccttac ctccttcttg cccattcaga tgcactggta ccgggccacc caccaggaag
     1921 ccatcaactg ctatgccaat gagacctgct gtgacttctt cacgaaccaa gcctatgcca
     1981 ttgcctcttc catcgtgtcc ttctacgttc ccctggtgat catggtcttc gtctactcca
     2041 gggtctttca ggaggccaaa aggcagctcc agaagattga caaatctgag ggccgcttcc
     2101 atgtccagaa ccttagccag gtggagcagg atgggcggac ggggcatgga ctccgcagat
     2161 cttccaagtt ctgcttgaag gagcacaaag ccctcaagac gttaggcatc atcatgggca
     2221 ctttcaccct ctgctggctg cccttcttca tcgttaacat tgtgcatgtg atccaggata
     2281 acctcatccg taaggaagtt tacatcctcc taaattggat aggctatgtc aattctggtt
     2341 tcaatcccct tatctactgc cggagcccag atttcaggat tgccttccag gagcttctgt
     2401 gcctgcgcag gtcttctttg aaggcctatg ggaatggcta ctccagcaac ggcaacacag
     2461 gggagcagag tggatatcac gtggaacagg agaaagaaaa taaactgctg tgtgaagacc
     2521 tcccaggcac ggaagacttt gtgggccatc aaggtactgt gcctagcgat aacattgatt
     2581 cacaagggag gaattgtagt acaaatgact cactgctgga gctggccgag aagctggccg
     2641 gcctggacat caacggtgga gctagcttgg ctactacact tgaacgtatt gagaagaact
     2701 ttctcattac tgacccaaga ttgccagata atcccattat attcgcgtcc gatagtttct
     2761 tgcagttgac agaatatagc cgtgaagaaa ttttgggaag aaactgcagg tttctacaag
     2821 gtcctgaaac tgatcgcgcg acagtgagaa aaattagaga tgccatagat aaccaaacag
     2881 aggtcactgt tcagctgatt aattatacaa agagtggtaa aaagttctgg aacctctttc
     2941 acttgcagcc tatgcgagat cagaagggag atgtccagta ctttattggg gttcagttgg
     3001 atggaactga gcatgtccga gatgctgccg agagagaggg agtcatgctg attaagaaaa
     3061 ctgcagaaaa tattgatgag gcggcaaaag aactttaaga attcctcgag ctagagctcg
     3121 ctgatcagcc tcgactgtgc cttctagttg ccagccatct gttgtttgcc cctcccccgt
     3181 gccttccttg accctggaag gtgccactcc cactgtcctt tcctaataaa atgaggaaat
     3241 tgcatcgcat tgtctgagta ggtgtcattc tattctgggg ggtggggtgg ggcaggacag
     3301 caagggggag gattgggaag acaatagcag gcatgctggg gaggtaacca cgtgcggacc
     3361 gagcggccgc aggaacccct agtgatggag ttggccactc cctctctgcg cgctcgctcg
     3421 ctcactgagg ccgggcgacc aaaggtcgcc cgacgcccgg gctttgcccg ggcggcctca
     3481 gtgagcgagc gagcgcgcag ctgcctgcag gggcgcctga tgcggtattt tctccttacg
     3541 catctgtgcg gtatttcaca ccgcatannn nnnnnnnnnn nnnnnnnnnn nnnnnnnnnn
     3601 nnnnnnnnnn nnnnnnnnnn nnnnnnnnnn nnnnnnnnnn nnnnnnnnnn nnnnnnnnnn
     3661 nntnnnnnnn nnnnnnnnnn nnnnnnnnnn nnnnnnnnnn nnnnnnnnnc nnnnnnnnnn
     3721 nnnnnnnnnn nnnnnnnnnn nnnnnnnnnn nnnnnnnnnn nnnnnnnnnn nnnnnnnnnn
     3781 nnnnnnnnnn nnnnnnnnnn nnnnnnnnnn nnnnnnnnnn nnnnnnnnnn nnnnnnnnnn
     3841 nnnnnnnnnn ncctttgacg ttggagtcca cgttctttaa tagtggactc ttgttccaaa
     3901 ctggaacaac actcaactct atctcgggct attcttttga tttataaggg attttgccga
     3961 tttcggtcta ttggttaaaa aatgagctga tttaacaaaa atttaacgcg aattttaaca
     4021 aaatattaac gtttacaatt ttatggtgca ctctcagtac aatctgctct gatgccgcat
     4081 agttaagcca gccccgacac ccgccaacac ccgctgacgc gccctgacgg gcttgtctgc
     4141 tcccggcatc cgcttacaga caagctgtga ccgtctccgg gagctgcatg tgtcagaggt
     4201 tttcaccgtc atcaccgaaa cgcgcgagac gaaagggcct cgtgatacgc ctatttttat
     4261 aggttaatgt catgataata atggtttctt agacgtcagg tggcactttt cggggaaatg
     4321 tgcgcggaac ccctatttgt ttatttttct aaatacattc aaatatgtat ccgctcatga
     4381 gacaataacc ctgataaatg cttcaataat attgaaaaag gaagagtatg agtattcaac
     4441 atttccgtgt cgcccttatt cccttttttg cggcattttg ccttcctgtt tttgctcacc
     4501 cagaaacgct ggtgaaagta aaagatgctg aagatcagtt gggtgcacga gtgggttaca
     4561 tcgaactgga tctcaacagc ggtaagatcc ttgagagttt tcgccccgaa gaacgttttc
     4621 caatgatgag cacttttaaa gttctgctat gtggcgcggt attatcccgt attgacgccg
     4681 ggcaagagca actcggtcgc cgcatacact attctcagaa tgacttggtt gagtactcac
     4741 cagtcacaga aaagcatctt acggatggca tgacagtaag agaattatgc agtgctgcca
     4801 taaccatgag tgataacact gcggccaact tacttctgac aacgatcgga ggaccgaagg
     4861 agctaaccgc ttttttgcac aacatggggg atcatgtaac tcgccttgat cgttgggaac
     4921 cggagctgaa tgaagccata ccaaacgacg agcgtgacac cacgatgcct gtagcaatgg
     4981 caacaacgtt gcgcaaacta ttaactggcg aactacttac tctagcttcc cggcaacaat
     5041 taatagactg gatggaggcg gataaagttg caggaccact tctgcgctcg gcccttccgg
     5101 ctggctggtt tattgctgat aaatctggag ccggtgagcg tggaagccgc ggtatcattg
     5161 cagcactggg gccagatggt aagccctccc gtatcgtagt tatctacacg acggggagtc
     5221 aggcaactat ggatgaacga aatagacaga tcgctgagat aggtgcctca ctgattaagc
     5281 attggtaact gtcagaccaa gtttactcat atatacttta gattgattta aaacttcatt
     5341 tttaatttaa aaggatctag gtgaagatcc tttttgataa tctcatgacc aaaatccctt
     5401 aacgtgagtt ttcgttccac tgagcgtcag accccgtaga aaagatcaaa ggatcttctt
     5461 gagatccttt ttttctgcgc gtaatctgct gcttgcaaac aaaaaaacca ccgctaccag
     5521 cggtggtttg tttgccggat caagagctac caactctttt tccgaaggta actggcttca
     5581 gcagagcgca gataccaaat actgttcttc tagtgtagcc gtagttaggc caccacttca
     5641 agaactctgt agcaccgcct acatacctcg ctctgctaat cctgttacca gtggctgctg
     5701 ccagtggcga taagtcgtgt cttaccgggt tggactcaag acgatagtta ccggataagg
     5761 cgcagcggtc gggctgaacg gggggttcgt gcacacagcc cagcttggag cgaacgacct
     5821 acaccgaact gagataccta cagcgtgagc tatgagaaag cgccacgctt cccgaaggga
     5881 gaaaggcgga caggtatccg gtaagcggca gggtcggaac aggagagcgc acgagggagc
     5941 ttccaggggg aaacgcctgg tatctttata gtcctgtcgg gtttcgccac ctctgacttg
     6001 agcgtcgatt tttgtgatgc tcgtcagggg ggcggagcct atggaaaaac gccagcaacg
     6061 cggccttttt acggttcctg gccttttgct ggccttttgc tca
//
