[The description below was written by a language model from this plasmid's Addgene catalogue record and the feature table of its GenBank file.]
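Description:
pAAV-gLuc sp-NanoLuc-HA-β2AR-NNES-AsLOV2(V416L) is a 6.1 kb AAV transfer plasmid that also serves as a mammalian expression vector. It is built on a pAAV backbone in which two AAV2 inverted terminal repeats flank the expression cassette, so the intervening DNA can be packaged into recombinant AAV particles when rep/cap and helper functions are supplied, or the plasmid can be transfected directly. In bacteria it replicates from a high-copy ColE1/pUC-type origin and is selected with ampicillin through the bla gene. An f1 origin is also present. The record lists a recombination-deficient strain for propagation, a common choice for maintaining ITR repeats.

Between the ITRs, the CMV immediate-early enhancer and promoter drive a single synthetic fusion open reading frame that begins at a Kozak consensus and ends at a bovine growth hormone polyadenylation signal. A T7 promoter sits just upstream of the coding region. According to the construct name, the fusion runs in this order:

- a Gaussia luciferase signal peptide (gLuc sp), presumably to direct membrane insertion with the N-terminus outside the cell
- human codon-optimised NanoLuc luciferase
- an HA epitope tag for detection
- the β2-adrenergic receptor
- an element designated NNES, which the record does not define
- the AsLOV2 light-sensing domain carrying a V416L substitution

Only NanoLuc and HA are annotated in the feature table. The roughly 1.7 kb of downstream coding sequence that would hold the receptor, NNES and LOV portions is unannotated.

The associated publication title describes luciferase-to-LOV BRET used for transcriptional readout of protein-protein interactions. This fits a design in which NanoLuc serves as the light source acting on the LOV domain, although the record does not spell out the mechanism for this construct or name its partner components.
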