Addgene plasmid #125225: pAAV-gLuc sp-NanoLuc-HA-β2AR-NNES-AsLOV2(V416L)
Purpose: Expresses NanoLuc-β2AR-AsLOV2(V416L) in mammalian cells
Depositing lab: Alice Ting. Depositing organization: Stanford University. Publication: Luciferase-LOV BRET enables versatile and specific transcriptional readout of cellular protein-protein interactions. Kim CK, Cho KF, Kim MW, Ting AY. eLife. 2019 Apr 3;8. pii: 43826. doi: 10.7554/eLife.43826. PubMed 30942168.
Backbone
  Vector backbone: pAAV
  Vector type: Mammalian Expression, AAV
Growth in bacteria
  Bacterial resistance: Ampicillin, 100 μg/mL
  Growth temperature: 37°C
  Growth strain: NEB Stable
  Copy number: Unknown
Gene/Insert
  Gene/Insert name: gLuc sp-NanoLuc-HA-β2AR-NNES-AsLOV2(V416L)
  Species: Synthetic
  Promoter: CMV
  Tag / fusion protein: HA
  Cloning method: Gibson Cloning
  Sequencing primers: 5′ CMV-F; 3′ polyA-R
Terms and licenses: Academic/Nonprofit Terms; Industry Terms: Not Available to Industry
How to cite: pAAV-gLuc sp-NanoLuc-HA-β2AR-NNES-AsLOV2(V416L) was a gift from Alice Ting (Addgene plasmid # 125225 ; http://n2t.net/addgene:125225 ; RRID:Addgene_125225)
